>Addgene plasmid #130902 | pCMV-Sport6-CD63-pHuji | addgene full sequence | sequence record 259045 | Addgene NGS Result
CCGTCGTTTTACAACGTCGTGACTGGGAAAACTGCTAGCTTGGGATCTTTGTGAAGGAACCTTACTTCTG
TGGTGTGACATAATTGGACAAACTACCTACAGAGATTTAAAGCTCTAAGGTAAATATAAAATTTTTAAGT
GTATAATGTGTTAAACTAGCTGCATATGCTTGCTGCTTGAGAGTTTTGCTTACTGAGTATGATTTATGAA
AATATTATACACAGGAGCTAGTGATTCTAATTGTTTGTGTATTTTAGATTCACAGTCCCAAGGCTCATTT
CAGGCCCCTCAGTCCTCACAGTCTGTTCATGATCATAATCAGCCATACCACATTTGTAGAGGTTTTACTT
GCTTTAAAAAACCTCCCACACCTCCCCCTGAACCTGAAACATAAAATGAATGCAATTGTTGTTGTTAACT
TGTTTATTGCAGCTTATAATGGTTACAAATAAAGCAATAGCATCACAAATTTCACAAATAAAGCATTTTT
TTCACTGCATTCTAGTTGTGGTTTGTCCAAACTCATCAATGTATCTTATCATGTCTGGATCGATCCTGCA
TTAATGAATCGGCCAACGCGCGGGGAGAGGCGGTTTGCGTATTGGGCGCTCTTCCGCTTCCTCGCTCACT
GACTCGCTGCGCTCGGTCGTTCGGCTGCGGCGAGCGGTATCAGCTCACTCAAAGGCGGTAATACGGTTAT
CCACAGAATCAGGGGATAACGCAGGAAAGAACATGTGAGCAAAAGGCCAGCAAAAGGCCAGGAACCGTAA
AAAGGCCGCGTTGCTGGCGTTTTTCCATAGGCTCCGCCCCCCTGACGAGCATCACAAAAATCGACGCTCA
AGTCAGAGGTGGCGAAACCCGACAGGACTATAAAGATACCAGGCGTTTCCCCCTGGAAGCTCCCTCGTGC
GCTCTCCTGTTCCGACCCTGCCGCTTACCGGATACCTGTCCGCCTTTCTCCCTTCGGGAAGCGTGGCGCT
TTCTCATAGCTCACGCTGTAGGTATCTCAGTTCGGTGTAGGTCGTTCGCTCCAAGCTGGGCTGTGTGCAC
GAACCCCCCGTTCAGCCCGACCGCTGCGCCTTATCCGGTAACTATCGTCTTGAGTCCAACCCGGTAAGAC
ACGACTTATCGCCACTGGCAGCAGCCACTGGTAACAGGATTAGCAGAGCGAGGTATGTAGGCGGTGCTAC
AGAGTTCTTGAAGTGGTGGCCTAACTACGGCTACACTAGAAGAACAGTATTTGGTATCTGCGCTCTGCTG
AAGCCAGTTACCTTCGGAAAAAGAGTTGGTAGCTCTTGATCCGGCAAACAAACCACCGCTGGTAGCGGTG
GTTTTTTTGTTTGCAAGCAGCAGATTACGCGCAGAAAAAAAGGATCTCAAGAAGATCCTTTGATCTTTTC
TACGGGGTCTGACGCTCAGTGGAACGAAAACTCACGTTAAGGGATTTTGGTCATGCCATAACTTCGTATA
GCATACATTATACGAAGTTATGGCATGAGATTATCAAAAAGGATCTTCACCTAGATCCTTTTAAATTAAA
AATGAAGTTTTAAATCAATCTAAAGTATATATGAGTAAACTTGGTCTGACAGTTACCAATGCTTAATCAG
TGAGGCACCTATCTCAGCGATCTGTCTATTTCGTTCATCCATAGTTGCCTGACTCCCCGTCGTGTAGATA
ACTACGATACGGGAGGGCTTACCATCTGGCCCCAGTGCTGCAATGATACCGCGAGACCCACGCTCACCGG
CTCCAGATTTATCAGCAATAAACCAGCCAGCCGGAAGGGCCGAGCGCAGAAGTGGTCCTGCAACTTTATC
CGCCTCCATCCAGTCTATTAATTGTTGCCGGGAAGCTAGAGTAAGTAGTTCGCCAGTTAATAGTTTGCGC
AACGTTGTTGCCATTGCTACAGGCATCGTGGTGTCACGCTCGTCGTTTGGTATGGCTTCATTCAGCTCCG
GTTCCCAACGATCAAGGCGAGTTACATGATCCCCCATGTTGTGCAAAAAAGCGGTTAGCTCCTTCGGTCC
TCCGATCGTTGTCAGAAGTAAGTTGGCCGCAGTGTTATCACTCATGGTTATGGCAGCACTGCATAATTCT
CTTACTGTCATGCCATCCGTAAGATGCTTTTCTGTGACTGGTGAGTACTCAACCAAGTCATTCTGAGAAT
AGTGTATGCGGCGACCGAGTTGCTCTTGTCCGGCGTCAATACGGGATAATACCGCGCCACATAGCAGAAC
TTTAAAAGTGCTCATCATTGGAAAACGTTCTTCGGGGCGAAAACTCTCAAGGATCTTACCGCTGTTGAGA
TCCAGTTCGATGTAACCCACTCGTGCACCCAACTGATCTTCAGCATCTTTTACTTTCACCAGCGTTTCTG
GGTGAGCAAAAACAGGAAGGCAAAATGCCGCAAAAAAGGGAATAAGGGCGACACGGAAATGTTGAATACT
CATACTCTTCCTTTTTCAATATTATTGAAGCATTTATCAGGGTTATTGTCTCATGCCAGGGGTGGGCACA
CATATTTGATACCAGCGATCCCTACACAGCACATAATTCAATGCGACTTCCCTCTATCGCACATCTTAGA
CCTTTATTCTCCCTCCAGCACACATCGAAGCTGCCGAGCAAGCCGTTCTCACCAGTCCAAGACCTGGCAT
GAGCGGATACATATTTGAATGTATTTAGAAAAATAAACAAATAGGGGTTCCGCGCACATTTCCCCGAAAA
GTGCCACCTGACGTCTAAGAAACCATTATTATCATGACATTAACCTATAAAAATAGGCGTATTACGAGGC
CCTTTCACGCATTAGATGCATGTCGTTACATAACTTACGGTAAATGGCCCGCCTGGCTGACCGCCCAACG
ACCCCCGCCCATTGACGTCAATAATGACGTATGTTCCCATAGTAACGCCAATAGGGACTTTCCATTGACG
TCAATGGGTGGAGTATTTACGGTAAACTGCCCACTTGGCAGTACATCAAGTGTATCATATGCCAAGTACG
CCCCCTATTGACGTCAATGACGGTAAATGGCCCGCCTGGCATTATGCCCAGTACATGACCTTATGGGACT
TTCCTACTTGGCAGTACATCTACGTATTAGTCATCGCTATTACCATGGTGATGCGGTTTTGGCAGTACAT
CAATGGGCGTGGATAGCGGTTTGACTCACGGGGATTTCCAAGTCTCCACCCCATTGACGTCAATGGGAGT
TTGTTTTGGCACCAAAATCAACGGGACTTTCCAAAATGTCGTAACAACTCCGCCCCATTGACGCAAATGG
GCGGTAGGCGTGTACGGTGGGAGGTCTATATAAGCAGAGCTCGTTTAGTGAACCGTCAGATCGCCTGGAG
ACGCCATCCACGCTGTTTTGACCTCCATAGAAGACACCGGGACCGATCCAGCCTCCGGACTCTAGCCTAG
GCCGCGGGACGGATAACAATTTCACACAGGAAACAGCTATGACCATTAGGCCTATTTAGGTGACACTATA
GAACAAGTTTGTACAAAAAAGCAGGCTGGTACCGGTCCGGAATTCCATGGCGGTGGAAGGAGGAATGAAA
TGTGTGAAGTTCTTGCTCTACGTCCTCCTGCTGGCCTTTTGCGCCTGTGCAGTGGGACTGATTGCCGTGG
GTGTCGGGGCACAGAGATCTATGGTGAGCAAGGGCGAGGAGAATAACATGGCCATCATCAAGGAGTTCAT
GCGCTTCAAGGTGCACATGGAGGGCTCCGTGAACGGCCACGAGTTCGAGATCGAGGGCGAGGGCGAGGGC
CGCCCCTACGAGGCCTTTCAGACCGCTAAGCTGAAGGTGACCAAGGGTGGCCCCCTGCCCTTCGCCTGGG
ACATCCTGTCCCCTCAGTTCATGTACGGCTCCAAGGTCTACATTAAGCACCCAGCCGACATCCCCGACTA
CTTCAAGCTGTCCTTCCCCGAGGGCTTCAGGTGGGAGCGCGTGATGAACTTCGAGGACGGCGGCATTATT
CACGTTAACCAGGACTCCTCCCTGCAGGACGGCGTGTTCATCTACAAGGTGAAGCTGCGCGGCACCAACT
TCCCCTCCGACGGCCCCGTAATGCAGAAGAAGACCATGGGCTGGGAGGCCTCCGAGGAGCGGATGTACCC
CGAGGACGGCGCCCTGAAGAGCGAGATTAAGTATAGGCTGAAGCTGAAGGACGGCGGCCACTACGCCGCC
GAGGTCAAGACCACCTACAAGGCCAAGAAGCCCGTGCAGCTGCCCGGCGCCTACATCGTGGACATCAAGT
TGGACATCGTGTCCCACAACGAGGACTACACCATCGTGGAACAGTACGAACGCGCCGAGGGCCGCCACTC
CACCGGCGGCATGGACGAGCTGTACAAGAGATCTCTTGTCCTGAGTCAGACCATAATCCAGGGGGCTACC
CCTGGCTCTCTGTTGCCAGTGGTCATCATCGCAGTGGGTGTCTTCCTCTTCCTGGTGGCTTTTGTGGGCT
GCTGCGGGGCCTGCAAGGAGAACTATTGTCTTATGATCACGTTTGCCATCTTTCTGTCTCTTATCATGTT
GGTGGAGGTGGCCGCAGCCATTGCTGGCTATGTGTTTAGAGATAAGGTGATGTCAGAGTTTAATAACAAC
TTCCGGCAGCAGATGGAGAATTACCCGAAAAACAACCACACTGCTTCGATCCTGGACAGGATGCAGGCAG
ATTTTAAGTGCTGTGGGGCTGCTAACTACACAGATTGGGAGAAAATCCCTTCCATGTCGAAGAACCGAGT
CCCCGACTCCTGCTGCATTAATGTTACTGTGGGCTGTGGGATTAATTTCAACGAGAAGGCGATCCATAAG
GAGGGCTGTGTGGAGAAGATTGGGGGCTGGCTGAGGAAAAATGTGCTGGTGGTAGCTGCAGCAGCCCTTG
GAATTGCTTTTGTCGAGGTTTTGGGAATTGTCTTTGCCTGCTGCCTCGTGAAGAGTATCAGAAGTGGCTA
CGAGGTGATGTAGGTCTAGAGTATCCCTCGAGGGGCCCAAGCTTACGCGTACCCAGCTTTCTTGTACAAA
GTGGTCCCTATAGTGAGTCGTATTATAAGCTAGGCACTGG
Features (pLannotate 1.2.2; 20 found; start..end, strand, type, name):
     44..158     +  intron         large T intron (fragment): SV40 (simian virus 40) large T antigen intron
    232..257     +  intron         small t intron (fragment): SV40 (simian virus 40) small t antigen intron
    257..394     +  CDS            large T antigen (fragment): large T antigen from SV40 (simian virus 40)
    417..551     +  polyA_signal   SV40 poly(A) signal: SV40 polyadenylation signal
    556..609     -  CDS            lacI (fragment): lac repressor; lacI; The lac repressor binds to the lac operator to inhibit transcription in E. coli. This inhibition can be relieved by adding lactose or isopropyl-β-D-thiogalactopyranoside (IPTG).
    792..1380    -  rep_origin     ori: high-copy-number ColE1/pMB1/pBR322/pUC origin of replication
   1458..1491    +  protein_bind   loxP: Cre-mediated recombination occurs in the 8-bp core sequence (GCATACAT). Cre recombinase
   1593..2453    -  CDS            AmpR: β-lactamase; bla; confers resistance to ampicillin, carbenicillin, and related antibiotics
   2454..2505    -  promoter       AmpR promoter (fragment): bla
   2658..2714    -  promoter       AmpR promoter (fragment): bla
   2824..3127    +  enhancer       CMV enhancer: human cytomegalovirus immediate early enhancer
   3128..3331    +  promoter       CMV promoter: human cytomegalovirus (CMV) immediate early promoter
   3484..3502    +  promoter       SP6 promoter: promoter for bacteriophage SP6 RNA polymerase
   3503..3527    +  protein_bind   attB1: mutant version of attB; recombination site for the Gateway® BP reaction BP Clonase™
   3547..3654    +  CDS            CD63 (fragment): human CD63 tetraspanin enriched in intraluminal vesicles of late endosomes (multivesicular bodies) and in exosomes
   3661..4368    +  CDS            mApple: mApple is a basic (constitutively fluorescent) red fluorescent protein published in 2008, derived from Discosoma sp.. It is reported to be a rapidly-maturing monomer with high acid sensitivity.
   4375..4983    +  CDS            CD63 (fragment): human CD63 tetraspanin enriched in intraluminal vesicles of late endosomes (multivesicular bodies) and in exosomes
   5021..5045    -  protein_bind   attB2: mutant version of attB; recombination site for the Gateway® BP reaction BP Clonase™
   5047..5065    -  promoter       T7 promoter: promoter for bacteriophage T7 RNA polymerase
   5075..32      +  CDS            lacZα (fragment) (across the origin): LacZα fragment of β-galactosidase; lacZ fragment
