[The description below was written by a language model from this plasmid's Addgene catalogue record and pLannotate feature annotations shown in this document.]
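Description:
pCMV-Sport6-CD63-pHuji is a mammalian expression plasmid built on the Invitrogen pCMV-Sport6 backbone. It is propagated in E. coli through a high-copy ColE1/pUC-type origin and selected with ampicillin via the β-lactamase gene. The catalogue gives a total size of 5,797 bp, whereas the sequenced record behind the feature table is 5,080 nt. The two figures do not agree, and the record does not explain the difference.

The payload is human CD63, a tetraspanin enriched on the intraluminal vesicles of multivesicular bodies and on exosomes. The red pH-sensitive fluorescent protein pHuji is inserted within the first extracellular loop, between Gln-36 and Leu-37. The annotation reflects this design: a short N-terminal CD63 fragment, a roughly 700 bp fluorescent protein reading frame, and the remaining CD63 coding sequence. The annotation software labels the middle segment mApple, which is consistent with pHuji being an mApple derivative.

Expression is driven by the CMV immediate-early enhancer and promoter, and transcripts are terminated by an SV40 polyadenylation signal preceded by SV40 intron and large T fragments. The insert was cloned between EcoRI and XbaI. It is flanked by backbone elements: SP6 and T7 phage promoters, attB1 and attB2 Gateway sites, and a loxP site near the origin.

Because the loop carrying pHuji faces the acidic lumen of the endosome, fluorescence is quenched there. It rises abruptly when a multivesicular body fuses with the plasma membrane and the probe is exposed to neutral extracellular medium. The construct is therefore used for live-cell imaging of individual fusion events as a readout of exosome secretion.
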