Addgene plasmid #130902: pCMV-Sport6-CD63-pHuji
Purpose: Expression of CD63-pHuji for visualization of multivesicular body-plasma membrane fusion.
Depositing lab: DM Pegtel. Depositing organization: Vrije Universiteit Medisch Centrum (inactive). Publication: Quantifying exosome secretion from single cells reveals a modulatory role for GPCR signaling. Verweij FJ, Bebelman MP, Jimenez CR, Garcia-Vallejo JJ, Janssen H, Neefjes J, Knol JC, de Goeij-de Haas R, Piersma SR, Baglio SR, Verhage M, Middeldorp JM, Zomer A, van Rheenen J, Coppolino MG, Hurbain I, Raposo G, Smit MJ, Toonen RFG, van Niel G, Pegtel DM. J Cell Biol. 2018 Mar 5;217(3):1129-1142. doi: 10.1083/jcb.201703206. Epub 2018 Jan 16. PubMed 29339438.
Backbone
  Vector backbone: pCMV-Sport6
  Backbone manufacturer: Invitrogen
  Backbone size w/o insert (bp): 4360
  Total vector size (bp): 5797
  Vector type: Mammalian Expression
Growth in bacteria
  Bacterial resistance: Ampicillin, 100 μg/mL
  Growth temperature: 37°C
  Growth strain: DH5alpha
  Copy number: High Copy
Gene/Insert
  Gene/Insert name: CD63-pHuji
  Species: H. sapiens (human); synthetic
  Insert size (bp): 1437
  Mutation: pHuji inserted between Gln-36 and Leu-37 in extracellular loop 1
  Entrez Gene: CD63 (a.k.a. AD1, HOP-26, ME491, MLA1, OMA81H, Pltgp40, TSPAN30)
  Promoter: CMV
  Tag / fusion protein: pHuji
  Cloning method: Restriction Enzyme; 5′ cloning site EcoRI (not destroyed); 3′ cloning site XbaI (not destroyed)
  Sequencing primers: 5′ GAGCGGATAACAATTTCACACAGG; 3′ AATACGACTCACTATAG
Terms and licenses: Academic/Nonprofit Terms; Industry Terms: Not Available to Industry
How to cite: pCMV-Sport6-CD63-pHuji was a gift from DM Pegtel (Addgene plasmid # 130902 ; http://n2t.net/addgene:130902 ; RRID:Addgene_130902)
