>Addgene plasmid #130902 | pCMV-Sport6-CD63-pHuji | depositor partial sequence | sequence record 251131 | CD63-pHuji
ATGGCGGTGGAAGGAGGAATGAAATGTGTGAAGTTCTTGCTCTACGTCCTCCTGCTGGCCTTTTGCGCCT
GTGCAGTGGGACTGATTGCCGTGGGTGTCGGGGCACAGAGATCTATGGTGAGCAAGGGCGAGGAGAATAA
CATGGCCATCATCAAGGAGTTCATGCGCTTCAAGGTGCACATGGAGGGCTCCGTGAACGGCCACGAGTTC
GAGATCGAGGGCGAGGGCGAGGGCCGCCCCTACGAGGCCTTTCAGACCGCTAAGCTGAAGGTGACCAAGG
GTGGCCCCCTGCCCTTCGCCTGGGACATCCTGTCCCCTCAGTTCATGTACGGCTCCAAGGTCTACATTAA
GCACCCAGCCGACATCCCCGACTACTTCAAGCTGTCCTTCCCCGAGGGCTTCAGGTGGGAGCGCGTGATG
AACTTCGAGGACGGCGGCATTATTCACGTTAACCAGGACTCCTCCCTGCAGGACGGCGTGTTCATCTACA
AGGTGAAGCTGCGCGGCACCAACTTCCCCTCCGACGGCCCCGTAATGCAGAAGAAGACCATGGGCTGGGA
GGCCTCCGAGGAGCGGATGTACCCCGAGGACGGCGCCCTGAAGAGCGAGATTAAGTATAGGCTGAAGCTG
AAGGACGGCGGCCACTACGCCGCCGAGGTCAAGACCACCTACAAGGCCAAGAAGCCCGTGCAGCTGCCCG
GCGCCTACATCGTGGACATCAAGTTGGACATCGTGTCCCACAACGAGGACTACACCATCGTGGAACAGTA
CGAACGCGCCGAGGGCCGCCACTCCACCGGCGGCATGGACGAGCTGTACAAGAGATCTCTTGTCCTGAGT
CAGACCATAATCCAGGGGGCTACCCCTGGCTCTCTGTTGCCAGTGGTCATCATCGCAGTGGGTGTCTTCC
TCTTCCTGGTGGCTTTTGTGGGCTGCTGCGGGGCCTGCAAGGAGAACTATTGTCTTATGATCACGTTTGC
CATCTTTCTGTCTCTTATCATGTTGGTGGAGGTGGCCGCAGCCATTGCTGGCTATGTGTTTAGAGATAAG
GTGATGTCAGAGTTTAATAACAACTTCCGGCAGCAGATGGAGAATTACCCGAAAAACAACCACACTGCTT
CGATCCTGGACAGGATGCAGGCAGATTTTAAGTGCTGTGGGGCTGCTAACTACACAGATTGGGAGAAAAT
CCCTTCCATGTCGAAGAACCGAGTCCCCGACTCCTGCTGCATTAATGTTACTGTGGGCTGTGGGATTAAT
TTCAACGAGAAGGCGATCCATAAGGAGGGCTGTGTGGAGAAGATTGGGGGCTGGCTGAGGAAAAATGTGC
TGGTGGTAGCTGCAGCAGCCCTTGGAATTGCTTTTGTCGAGGTTTTGGGAATTGTCTTTGCCTGCTGCCT
CGTGAAGAGTATCAGAAGTGGCTACGAGGTGATGTAG
